Addgene plasmid #16599: c-myc promoter (4x TBE2 - wt)
Depositing lab: Bert Vogelstein. Depositing organization: Johns Hopkins University and School of Medicine. Publication: Identification of c-MYC as a target of the APC pathway. He TC, Sparks AB, Rago C, Hermeking H, Zawel L, da Costa LT, Morin PJ, Vogelstein B, Kinzler KW. Science. 1998 Sep 4. 281(5382):1509-12. 10.1126/science.281.5382.1509 PubMed 9727977.
Backbone
  Vector backbone: pBV-Luc
  Backbone manufacturer: Vogelstein Lab
  Backbone size w/o insert (bp): 4867
  Vector type: Mammalian Expression, Luciferase
Growth in bacteria
  Bacterial resistance: Ampicillin, 100 μg/mL
  Growth temperature: 37°C
  Growth strain: DH5alpha
  Copy number: High Copy
Gene/Insert
  Gene/Insert name: c-myc promoter (4xTBE2 wt) (alt name: MYC)
  Species: H. sapiens (human)
  Entrez Gene: MYC (a.k.a. MRTL, MYCC, bHLHe39, c-Myc)
  Tag / fusion protein: luciferase (C terminal on backbone)
  Cloning method: Restriction Enzyme
  Sequencing primers: 5′ n/a; 3′ LucNRev
Terms and licenses: Academic/Nonprofit Terms; Industry Terms: Not Available to Industry
Depositor comments: Tcf-4 binding elements (TBEs). To construct the four tandem repeats of TBE2, we dimerized oligonucleotide cassettes containing two copies of the site and cloned the products into pBV-Luc (5'-CTAGCGGACTCTTGATCAAAGGACTCTTGATCAAAG-3' and 5'-CTAGCTTTGATCAAGAGTCCTTTGATCAAGAGTCCG-3')
How to cite: c-myc promoter (4x TBE2 - wt) was a gift from Bert Vogelstein (Addgene plasmid # 16599 ; http://n2t.net/addgene:16599 ; RRID:Addgene_16599)
