[The description below was written by a language model from this plasmid's Addgene catalogue record.]
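Description:
c-myc promoter (4x TBE2 - wt) is a mammalian luciferase reporter plasmid built on the pBV-Luc backbone (4867 bp without insert). It is propagated in E. coli as a high-copy plasmid under ampicillin selection. The record gives no feature table, so the origin of replication, the polyadenylation signal and the nature of any minimal promoter in pBV-Luc are not stated here. No mammalian selection marker is listed either.

The insert is not the full human MYC promoter. It is a synthetic array of four tandem copies of the wild-type TBE2 element, one of the Tcf-4 binding elements identified in the human c-MYC promoter. According to the depositor's notes, oligonucleotide cassettes that each carried two copies of the site were dimerized, and the product was cloned by restriction enzyme methods into pBV-Luc, upstream of the backbone's luciferase coding sequence. The catalogue lists luciferase as a C-terminal fusion on the backbone, but because the insert is a regulatory element, luciferase functions here as the downstream reporter and not as a protein tag.

In this arrangement, luciferase output depends on the occupancy of the multimerized TBE2 sites by Tcf-4 and its coactivator beta-catenin. The construct can therefore be used in transient transfection assays as a readout of APC/beta-catenin/Tcf pathway activity acting through this c-MYC promoter element. This matches the associated study, which identified c-MYC as a target of the APC pathway. The "wt" label implies that it is meant to be compared with a version carrying mutated binding sites, though the record does not describe such a control.
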