>Addgene plasmid #16599 | c-myc promoter (4x TBE2 - wt) | addgene partial sequence | sequence record 23151 | 16599 with LucNrev
CNTCNCGGANGANGGCGCCGGGCCTTTCTTTATGTTTTTGGCGTCTTCCATGGTGGCTTTACCAACAGTA
CCGGAATGCCAAGCTTACTTAGATCGCAGATCTCGATACCGGATCCATTATATACCCGAATTCGATATCG
ACGTCCAGCTGTCGAGCCCGGGCTAGCTTTGATCAAGAGTCCTTTGATCAAGAGTCCGCTAGCTTTGATC
AAGAGTCCTTTGATCAAGAGTCCGCTAGCACGCGTAAGAGCTCGGTACCTATCGATAGAGAAATGTTCTG
GCACCTGCACTTGCACTGGGGACAGCCTATTTTGCTAGTTTGTTTTGTTTCGTTTTGTTTTGATGGAGAG
CGTATGTTAGTACTATCGATTCACACAAAAAACCAACACACAGATGTAATGAAAATAAAGATATTTTATT
GCGGCCGCTCCAAGTACCTCCCGTACCTTAATATTACTTACTTATCATGGTAGCTTGGGCTGGCGTAATA
GCGAAGAGGCCCGCACCGATCGCCCTTCCCAACAGTTGCGCAGCCTGAATGGCGAATGGCAAATTGTAAG
CGTTAATATTTTGTTAAAATTCGCGTTAAATTTTTGTTAAATCAGCTCATTTTTTAACCAATAGGCCGAA
ATCGGCAAAATCCCTTATAAATCAAAAGAATAGACCGAGATAGGGT
[37 nt withheld, positions 677-713]
AAAGAACGTGGACTCCAACGTCAAAGGGCG
[45 nt withheld, positions 744-788]
TAATCANGTTTGGA
